Addgene plasmid #57334: mEos-A69V-Actin-7
Purpose: Localization: Actin, Excitation: 505 / 569, Emission: 516 / 581
Depositing lab: Michael Davidson.
Backbone
  Vector backbone: mEos A69V
  Backbone size w/o insert (bp): 4750
  Vector type: Mammalian Expression
  Selectable markers: Neomycin (select with G418)
Growth in bacteria
  Bacterial resistance: Kanamycin, 50 μg/mL
  Growth temperature: 37°C
  Growth strain: DH5alpha
  Copy number: High Copy
Gene/Insert
  Gene/Insert name: Actin (alt name: NM_001101.3)
  Species: H. sapiens (human)
  Entrez Gene: ACTB (a.k.a. BKRNS, BNS, BRWS1, CSMH, DDS1, PS1TP5BP1, THC8)
  Promoter: CMV
  Tag / fusion protein: mEos A69V
  Cloning method: Unknown
  Sequencing primers: 5′ CMV-F; 3′ SV40pA-R
Terms and licenses: Academic/Nonprofit Terms; Industry Terms
Depositor comments: . Excitation = 505 / 569; Emission = 516 / 581
How to cite: mEos-A69V-Actin-7 was a gift from Michael Davidson (Addgene plasmid # 57334 ; http://n2t.net/addgene:57334 ; RRID:Addgene_57334)
