[The description below was written by a language model from this plasmid's Addgene catalogue record.]
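Description:
mEos-A69V-Actin-7 is a mammalian expression plasmid that produces human beta-actin (ACTB) fused to mEos A69V, a variant of the green-to-red photoconvertible fluorescent protein mEos. The fusion is driven by the CMV promoter, a strong constitutive promoter suited to transient expression in a wide range of cultured mammalian cells. The use of an SV40 polyA reverse sequencing primer suggests that the transcript ends in an SV40 polyadenylation signal. The backbone, listed simply as the mEos A69V vector (about 4.75 kb without insert), is maintained as a high-copy plasmid in E. coli under kanamycin selection. It also carries a neomycin resistance marker, so stably transfected mammalian cells can be selected with G418. The record gives no feature table, cloning method or origin of replication. It also does not state on which end of actin the tag sits or the linker between them, although the name hints at the fluorescent protein preceding actin with a short linker.

The construct serves as a localization marker for the actin cytoskeleton. The recorded spectral values give two states, with excitation and emission at 505/516 nm for the green form and 569/581 nm for the red form. This matches the behaviour of Eos-family proteins, which are switched from green to red by violet or near-UV light. An actin fusion of this type is typically used for live-cell imaging of filament structures such as stress fibres and lamellipodia. It also suits optical highlighting experiments that track a photoconverted subpopulation of actin over time, and single-molecule localization microscopy approaches that depend on photoconvertible probes. The record does not describe what the A69V substitution does to the protein's properties.
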