>Addgene plasmid #57334 | mEos-A69V-Actin-7 | depositor partial sequence | sequence record 88466 | insert sequence
GACGTCAGATCCGCTAGCGCTACCGGTCGCCACCATGAGTGCGATTAAGCCAGACATGAAGATCAACCTC
CGTATGGAAGGCAACGTAAACGGGCACCACTTTGTGATCGACGGAGATGGTACAGGCAAGCCTTTTGAGG
GAAAACAGAGTATGGATCTTGAAGTCAAAGAGGGCGGACCTCTGCCTTTTGCCTTTGATATCCTGACCAC
TGCATTCCATTACGGCAACAGGGTATTCGTCGAATATCCAGACCACATACAAGACTATTTTAAGCAGTCG
TTTCCTAAGGGGTATTCGTGGGAACGAAGCTTGACTTTCGAAGACGGGGGCATTTGCATTGCCAGAAACG
ACATAACAATGGAAGGGGACACTTTCTATAATAAAGTTCGATTTCACGGTACAAACTTTCCCGCCAATGG
TCCAGTTATGCAGAAGAAGACGCTGAAATGGGAGCCCTCCACTGAGAAAATGTATGTGCGTGATGGAGTG
CTGACGGGTGATATTCACATGGCTTTGTTGCTTGAAGGAAATGCCCATTACCGATGTGACTTCAGAACTA
CTTACAAAGCTAAGGAGAAGGGTGTCAAGTTACCAGGCTACCACTTTGTGGACCACTGCATTGAGATTTT
AAGCCATGACAAAGATTACAACAAGGTTAAGCTGTATGAGCATGCTGTTGCTCATTCTGGATTGCCTGAC
AATGCCAGACGATCCGGACTCAGATCTCGAGCTATGGATGATGATATCGCCGCGCTCGTCGTCGACAACG
GCTCCGGCATGTGCAAGGCCGGCTTCGCGGGCGACGATGCCCCCCGGGCCGTCTTCCCCTCCATCGTGGG
GCGCCCCAGGCACCAG
