>Addgene plasmid #57334 | mEos-A69V-Actin-7 | depositor partial sequence | sequence record 88467 | insert sequence 2
GACCTTCAACACCCCAGCCATGTACGTTGCTATCCAGGCTGTGCTATCCCTGTACGCCTCTGGCCGTACC
ACTGGCATCGTGATGGACTCCGGTGACGGGGTCACCCACACTGTGCCCATCTACGAGGGGTATGCCCTCC
CCCATGCCATCCTGCGTCTGGACCTGGCTGGCCGGGACCTGACTGACTACCTCATGAAGATCCTCACCGA
GCGCGGCTACAGCTTCACCACCACGGCCGAGCGGGAAATCGTGCGTGACATTAAGGAGAAGCTGTGCTAC
GTCGCCCTGGACTTCGAGCAAGAGATGGCCACGGCTGCTTCCAGCTCCTCCCTGGAGAAGAGCTACGAGC
TGCCTGACGGCCAGGTCATCACCATTGGCAATGAGCGGTTCCGCTGCCCTGAGGCACTCTTCCAGCCTTC
CTTCCTGGGCATGGAGTCCTGTGGCATCCACGAAACTACCTTCAACTCCATCATGAAGTGTGACGTGGAC
ATCCGCAAAGACCTGTACGCCAACACAGTGCTGTCTGGCGGCACCACCATGTACCCTGGCATTGCCGACA
GGATGCAGAAGGAGATCACTGCCCTGGCACCCAGCACAATGAAGATCAAGATCATTGCTCCTCCTGAGCG
CAAGTACTCCGTGTGGATCGGCGGCTCCATCCTGGCCTCGCTGTCCACCTTCCAGCAGATGTGGATCAGC
AAGCAGGAGTATGACGAGTCCGGCCCCTCCATCGTCCACCGCAAATGCTTCTAGGGATCCACCGGATCTA
GATAACTGATCATAATCAGCCATACCACAT
