>Addgene plasmid #57334 | mEos-A69V-Actin-7 | addgene partial sequence | sequence record 129233 | AllEos-F 5'-GGAGAAGGGTGTCAAGTTAC-3'
TGCATTGAGATTTTAAGCCATGACAAAGATTACAACAAGGTTAAGCTGTATGAGCATGCTGTTGCTCATT
CTGGATTGCCTGACAATGCCAGACGATCCGGACTCAGATCTCGAGCTATGGATGATGATATCGCCGCGCT
CGTCGTCGACAACGGCTCCGGCATGTGCAAGGCCGGCTTCGCGGGCGACGATGCCCCCCGGGCCGTCTTC
CCCTCCATCGTGGGGCGCCCCAGGCACCAGGGCGTGATGGTGGGCATGGGTCAGAAGGATTCCTATGTGG
GCGACGAGGCCCAGAGCAAGAGAGGCATCCTCACCCTGAAGTACCCCATCGAGCACGGCATCGTCACCAA
CTGGGACGACATGGAGAAAATCTGGCACCACACCTTCTACAATGAGCTGCGTGTGGCTCCCGAGGAGCAC
CCCGTGCTGCTGACCGAGGCCCCCCTGAACCCCAAGGCCAACCGCGAGAAGATGACCCAGATCATGTTTG
AGACCTTCAACACCCCAGCCATGTACGTTGCTATCCAGGCTGTGCTATCCCTGTACGCCTCTGGCCGTAC
CACTGGCATCGTGATGGACTCCGGTGACGGGGTCACCCACACTGTGCCCATCTACGAGGGGTATGCCCTC
CCCCATGCCATCCTGCGTCTGGACCTGGCTGGCCGGGACCTGACTGACTACCTCATGAAGATCCTCACCG
AGCGCGGCTACAGCTTCACCACCACGGCCGAGCGGGAAATCGTGCGTGACATTAAGGAGAAGCTGTGCTA
CGTCGCCCTGGACTTCGAGCAAGAGATGGCCACGGCTGCTTCCAGCTCCTCCCTGGAGAAGAGCTACGAG
CTGCC
