>Addgene plasmid #57334 | mEos-A69V-Actin-7 | addgene partial sequence | sequence record 131768 | CMV-F 5'-CGCAAATGGGCGGTAGGCGTG-3'
ACCGTCAGATCCGCTAGCGCTACCGGTCGCCACCATGAGTGCGATTAAGCCAGACATGAAGATCAACCTC
CGTATGGAAGGCAACGTAAACGGGCACCACTTTGTGATCGACGGAGATGGTACAGGCAAGCCTTTTGAGG
GAAAACAGAGTATGGATCTTGAAGTCAAAGAGGGCGGACCTCTGCCTTTTGCCTTTGATATCCTGACCAC
TGCATTCCATTACGGCAACAGGGTATTCGTCGAATATCCAGACCACATACAAGACTATTTTAAGCAGTCG
TTTCCTAAGGGGTATTCGTGGGAACGAAGCTTGACTTTCGAAGACGGGGGCATTTGCATTGCCAGAAACG
ACATAACAATGGAAGGGGACACTTTCTATAATAAAGTTCGATTTCACGGTACAAACTTTCCCGCCAATGG
TCCAGTTATGCAGAAGAAGACGCTGAAATGGGAGCCCTCCACTGAGAAAATGTATGTGCGTGATGGAGTG
CTGACGGGTGATATTCACATGGCTTTGTTGCTTGAAGGAAATGCCCATTACCGATGTGACTTCAGAACTA
CTTACAAAGCTAAGGAGAAGGGTGTCAAGTTACCAGGCTACCACTTTGTGGACCACTGCATTGAGATTTT
AAGCCATGACAAAGATTACAACAAGGTTAAGCTGTATGAGCATGCTGTTGCTCATTCTGGATTGCCTGAC
AATGCCAGACGATCCGGACTCAGATCTCGAGCTATGGATGATGATATCGCCGCGCTCGTCGTCGACAACG
GCTCCGGCATGTGCAAGGCCGGCTTCGCGGGCGACGATGCCCCCCGGGCCGTCTTCCC
